Addgene plasmid #149078: pGBW-m4046304
Purpose: Yeast Expression plasmid for SARS-CoV-2 nsp7
Depositing lab: Ginkgo Bioworks & Benjie Chen. Depositing organization: Ginkgo Bioworks.
Backbone
  Vector backbone: AmpR; 2u URA3
  Backbone size w/o insert (bp): 4078
  Vector type: Yeast Expression
  Selectable markers: URA3
Growth in bacteria
  Bacterial resistance: Ampicillin, 100 μg/mL
  Growth temperature: 37°C
  Growth strain: DH5alpha
  Copy number: High Copy
Gene/Insert
  Gene/Insert name: SARS-CoV-2 nsp7
  Species: S. cerevisiae (budding yeast); Severe acute respiratory syndrome coronavirus 2
  Insert size (bp): 242
  Mutation: wt
  Entrez Gene: ORF1ab (a.k.a. GU280_gp01)
  Promoter: pGAL1
  Tag / fusion protein: Cleavable thrombin;MBP (C terminal on backbone)
  Cloning method: Unknown
Resource information
  A portion of this plasmid was derived from a plasmid made by: GinkgoBioworks
Depositor comments: NCBI Reference Sequence: YP_009725303.1. Created by gene synthesis with Not1 site. NGS used for QC was performed by Ginkgo and may not fully cover the entire plasmid.
How to cite: pGBW-m4046304 was a gift from Ginkgo Bioworks & Benjie Chen (Addgene plasmid # 149078 ; http://n2t.net/addgene:149078 ; RRID:Addgene_149078)
