[The description below was written by a language model from this plasmid's Addgene catalogue record and pLannotate feature annotations shown in this document.]
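Description:
pGBW-m4046304 is an episomal yeast expression plasmid for producing the SARS-CoV-2 non-structural protein nsp7, a cleavage product of the ORF1ab polyprotein, in Saccharomyces cerevisiae. It is a shuttle vector. In yeast it replicates from the 2μ origin and is selected by URA3, which complements uracil auxotrophy and can be counterselected with 5-fluoroorotic acid. In E. coli it is maintained through a ColE1/pUC-type origin and selected with ampicillin via a β-lactamase gene that, according to the annotation, is driven by a cat promoter. The feature table also calls a rop coding sequence next to AmpR, although the catalogue lists the plasmid as high copy. Short phage T3Te and T7Te terminators and a tonB terminator flank the bacterial modules, presumably insulating them from read-through transcription.

The expression cassette begins with the galactose-inducible, Gal4-regulated GAL1 promoter and ends with a CYC1 terminator fragment. The wild-type nsp7 insert was made by gene synthesis. It is not annotated as its own feature, but the unannotated gap between the promoter and the malE sequence is consistent with its position. Downstream lies the E. coli maltose-binding protein coding sequence, which the record describes as a C-terminal, backbone-encoded MBP tag separated from nsp7 by a thrombin cleavage site. This arrangement allows affinity capture of the fusion protein and later removal of the tag. The listing of budding yeast alongside the virus as species may reflect the expression host, but the record does not state whether the sequence was codon-optimised. The depositor notes that the sequencing used for quality control may not cover the whole plasmid. The construct suits inducible production and purification of nsp7 for biochemical or structural work.
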