Features (pLannotate 1.2.2; 13 found; start..end, strand, type, name):
     25..466     +  promoter       GAL1 promoter: S. cerevisiae GAL1; inducible promoter, regulated by Gal4
    739..1839    +  CDS            malE (fragment): MALE_ECO57 - Experimental evidence at protein level: Swiss-Prot protein existence level 1. Part of the ABC transporter complex MalEFGK involved in maltose/maltodextrin import. Binds maltose and higher maltodextrins. From Escherichia coli O157:H7.
   1868..2040    +  terminator     CYC1 terminator (fragment): S. cerevisiae CYC1; transcription terminator for CYC1
   2076..2252    +  promoter       URA3 promoter (fragment): S. cerevisiae URA3
   2253..3056    +  CDS            URA3: orotidine-5'-phosphate decarboxylase, required for uracil biosynthesis; S. cerevisiae URA3; yeast auxotrophic marker, counterselectable with 5-fluoroorotic acid (5-FOA)
   3139..4121    -  rep_origin     2μ ori: yeast 2μ plasmid origin of replication
   4199..4228    +  terminator     T3Te terminator: phage T3 early transcription terminator
   4250..4837    +  rep_origin     ori: high-copy-number ColE1/pMB1/pBR322/pUC origin of replication
   4849..4876    -  terminator     T7Te terminator: phage T7 early transcription terminator
   4900..5091    -  CDS            rop: Rop protein, which maintains plasmids at low copy number; rop
   5092..5952    -  CDS            AmpR: β-lactamase; bla; confers resistance to ampicillin, carbenicillin, and related antibiotics
   5953..6055    -  promoter       cat promoter: promoter of the E. coli cat gene encoding chloramphenicol acetyltransferase
   6056..6087    -  terminator     tonB terminator: bidirectional E. coli tonB-P14 transcription terminator
>Addgene plasmid #149078 | pGBW-m4046304 | addgene full sequence | sequence record 298001 | Ginkgo NGS Result
GCGGCCGCTTGCTATATTGAAGTACGGATTAGAAGCCGCCGAGCGGGCGACAGCCCTCCGACGGAAGACT
CTCCTCCGTGCGTCCTCGTCTTCACCGGTCGCGTTCCTGAAACGCAGATGTGCCTCGCGCCGCACTGCTC
CGAACAATAAAGATTCTACAATACTAGCTTTTATGGTTATGAAGAGGAAAAATTGGCAGTAACCTGGCCC
CACAAACCTTCAAATTAACGAATCAAATTAACAACCATAGGATGATAATGCGATTAGTTTTTTAGCCTTA
TTTCTGGGGTAATTAATCAGCGAAGCGATGATTTTTGATCTATTAACAGATATATAAATGGAAAAGCTGC
ATAACCACTTTAACTAATACTTTCAACATTTTCAGTTTGTATTACTTCTTATTCAAATGTCATAAAAGTA
TCAACAAAAAATTGTTAATATACCTCTATACTTTAACGTCAAGGAGAAAAAACTATAATGAAAATGTCAG
ATGTAAAGTGCACATCAGTAGTCTTACTCTCAGTTTTGCAACAACTCAGAGTAGAATCATCATCTAAATT
GTGGGCTCAATGTGTCCAGTTACACAATGACATTCTCTTAGCTAAAGATACTACTGAAGCCTTTGAAAAA
ATGGTTTCACTACTTTCTGTTTTGCTTTCCATGCAGGGTGCTGTAGACATAAACAAGCTTTGTGAAGAAA
TGCTGGACAACAGGGCAACCTTACTCGTGCCGAGAGGTTCTAAAATCGAGGAAGGTAAGCTAGTCATTTG
GATAAATGGAGATAAGGGTTACAACGGTTTGGCAGAAGTAGGCAAGAAATTTGAAAAGGACACAGGTATC
AAGGTGACGGTTGAACATCCAGACAAGTTAGAAGAAAAATTCCCTCAAGTTGCTGCTACTGGTGATGGTC
CCGACATTATTTTCTGGGCCCACGATCGTTTTGGTGGATATGCTCAGTCAGGTTTGCTGGCTGAGATCAC
CCCAGACAAGGCCTTCCAAGATAAATTGTACCCATTCACTTGGGATGCTGTCAGATACAACGGTAAGCTT
ATAGCATATCCAATTGCTGTTGAAGCCTTATCGTTGATCTACAATAAGGACTTGTTACCTAACCCACCAA
AGACATGGGAAGAAATTCCAGCTTTGGATAAAGAGCTAAAGGCCAAGGGAAAAAGCGCTTTGATGTTTAA
CTTACAAGAACCTTATTTCACCTGGCCATTAATCGCTGCTGACGGTGGTTACGCATTTAAATACGAAAAC
GGTAAGTATGACATTAAGGATGTCGGCGTTGATAATGCTGGTGCAAAGGCTGGTTTGACCTTCTTGGTTG
ATTTAATAAAGAATAAACACATGAACGCTGACACTGACTACTCTATCGCCGAAGCCGCTTTCAACAAGGG
TGAAACTGCTATGACCATAAATGGTCCATGGGCCTGGAGTAACATTGATACTTCTAAAGTAAACTATGGT
GTCACTGTTTTGCCTACATTCAAAGGCCAACCATCCAAGCCCTTTGTCGGTGTTCTATCCGCTGGCATCA
ATGCTGCTTCTCCAAACAAGGAGCTAGCTAAAGAATTTTTGGAAAATTACTTGTTAACTGACGAAGGTTT
GGAGGCCGTTAACAAGGACAAGCCATTGGGTGCTGTCGCTTTGAAATCTTACGAAGAAGAATTGGCTAAG
GATCCCAGAATTGCCGCTACCATGGAGAACGCCCAAAAGGGTGAAATTATGCCAAACATCCCACAAATGT
CAGCCTTCTGGTACGCAGTTAGGACTGCCGTGATTAATGCTGCTTCCGGTAGACAAACCGTCGACGAAGC
ATTAAAAGATGCTCAAACGTAAACAGGCCCCTTTTCCTTTGTCGATATCATGTAATTAGTTATGTCACGC
TTACATTCACGCCCTCCTCCCACATCCGCTCTAACCGAAAAGGAAGGAGTTAGACAACCTGAAGTCTAGG
TCCCTATTTATTTTTTTTAATAGTTATGTTAGTATTAAGAACGTTATTTATATTTCAAATTTTTCTTTTT
TTTCTGTACAAAGCGGCCGCCGAACCACTAGTGCACTGCAGTACACGGTTTCCTTGAAATTTTTTTGATT
CGGTAATCTCCGAACAGAAGGAAGAACGAAGGAAGGAGCACAGACTTAGATTGGTATATATACGCATATG
TAGTGTTGAAGAAACATGAAATTGCCCAGTATTCTTAACCCAACTGCACAGAACAAAAACGTGCAGGAAA
CGAAGATAAATCATGTCGAAAGCTACATATAAGGAACGTGCTGCTACTCATCCTAGTCCTGTTGCTGCCA
AGCTATTTAATATCATGCACGAAAAGCAAACAAACTTGTGTGCTTCATTGGATGTTCGTACCACCAAGGA
ATTACTGGAGTTAGTTGAAGCATTAGGTCCCAAAATTTGTTTACTAAAAACACATGTGGATATCTTGACT
GATTTTTCCATGGAGGGCACAGTTAAGCCGCTAAAGGCATTATCCGCCAAGTACAATTTTTTACTCTTCG
AGGACAGAAAATTTGCTGACATTGGTAATACAGTCAAATTGCAGTACTCTGCGGGTGTATACAGAATAGC
AGAATGGGCAGACATTACGAATGCACACGGTGTGGTGGGCCCAGGTATTGTTAGCGGTTTGAAGCAGGCG
GCAGAAGAAGTAACAAAGGAACCTAGAGGCCTTTTGATGTTAGCAGAATTGTCATGCAAGGGCTCCCTAT
CTACTGGAGAATATACTAAGGGTACTGTTGACATTGCGAAGAGCGACAAAGATTTTGTTATCGGCTTTAT
TGCTCAAAGAGACATGGGTGGAAGAGATGAAGGTTACGATTGGTTGATTATGACACCCGGTGTGGGTTTA
GATGACAAGGGAGATGCATTGGGTCAACAGTATAGAACCGTGGATGATGTGGTTTCTACAGGATCTGACA
TTATTATTGTTGGAAGAGGACTATTTGCAAAGGGAAGGGATGCTAAGGTAGAGGGTGAACGTTACAGAAA
AGCAGGCTGGGAAGCATATTTGAGAAGATGCGGCCAGCAAAACTAAAAAACTGTATTATAAGTAAATGCA
TGTATACTAAACTCACAAATTAGAGCTTCAATTTAATTATATCAGTTATTACCCGAGTAACGAAGCATCT
GTGCTTCATTTTGTAGAACAAAAATGCAACGCGAGAGCGCTAATTTTTCAAACAAAGAATCTGAGCTGCA
TTTTTACAGAACAGAAATGCAACGCGAAAGCGCTATTTTACCAACGAAGAATCTGTGCTTCATTTTTGTA
AAACAAAAATGCAACGCGAGAGCGCTAATTTTTCAAACAAAGAATCTGAGCTGCATTTTTACAGAACAGA
AATGCAACGCGAGAGCGCTATTTTACCAACAAAGAATCTATACTTCTTTTTTGTTCTACAAAAATGCATC
CCGAGAGCGCTATTTTTCTAACAAAGCATCTTAGATTACTTTTTTTCTCCTTTGTGCGCTCTATAATGCA
GTCTCTTGATAACTTTTTGCACTGTAGGTCCGTTAAGGTTAGAAGAAGGCTACTTTGGTGTCTATTTTCT
CTTCCATAAAAAAAGCCTGACTCCACTTCCCGCGTTTACTGATTACTAGCGAAGCTGCGGGTGCATTTTT
TCAAGATAAAGGCATCCCCGATTATATTCTATACCGATGTGGATTGCGCATACTTTGTGAACAGAAAGTG
ATAGCGTTGATGATTCTTCATTGGTCAGAAAATTATGAACGGTTTCTTCTATTTTGTCTCTATATACTAC
GTATAGGAAATGTTTACATTTTCGTATTGTTTTCGATTCACTCTATGAATAGTTCTTACTACAATTTTTT
TGTCTAAAGAGTAATACTAGAGATAAACATAAAAAATGTAGAGGTCGAGTTTAGATGCAAGTTCAAGGAG
CGAAAGGTGGATGGGTAGGTTATATAGGGATATAGCACAGAGATATATAGCAAAGAGATACTTTTGAGCA
ATGTTTGTGGAAGCGGTATTCGCAATATTTTAGTAGCTCGTTACAGTCCGGTGCGTTTTTGGTTTTTTGA
AAGTGCGTCATCAGAGCGCTTTTGGTTTTCAAAAGCGCTCTGAAGTTCCTATACTTTCTAGCTAGAGAAT
AGGAACTTCCCGAGCGGCCGCGTGTTACAAGCTTGACTCCAGCGTAACTGGACTGCAATCAACTCACTGG
CTCACCTTCACGGGTGGGCCTTTCTTCGGTAGAAAATCAAAGGATCTTCTTGAGATCCTTTTTTTCTGCG
CGTAATCTGCTGCTTGCAAACAAAAAAACCACCGCTACCAGCGGTGGTTTGTTTGCCGGATCAAGAGCTA
CCAACTCTTTTTCCGAGGTAACTGGCTTCAGCAGAGCGCAGATACCAAATACTGTTCTTCTAGTGTAGCC
GTAGTTAGGCCACCACTTCAAGAACTCTGTAGCACCGCCTACATACCTCGCTCTGCTAATCCTGTTACCA
GTGGCTGCTGCCAGTGGCGATAAGTCGTGTCTTACCGGGTTGGACTCAAGACGATAGTTACCGGATAAGG
CGCAGCGGTCGGGCTGAACGGGGGGTTCGTGCACACAGCCCAGCTTGGAGCGAACGACCTACACCGAACT
GAGATACCTACAGCGTGAGCTATGAGAAAGCGCCACGCTTCCCGAAGGGAGAAAGGCGGACAGGTATCCG
GTAAGCGGCAGGGTCGGAACAGGAGAGCGCACGAGGGAGCTTCCAGGGGTAAACGCCTGGTATCTTTATA
GTCCTGTCGGGTTTCGCCACCTCTGACTTGAGCATCGATTTTTGTGATGCTCGTCAGGGGGGCGGAGCCT
ATGGAAAAACGCCAGCAACGCAGAAAGGCCCACCCGAAGGTGAGCCAGGTGATTACATTTGGGCCCTCAT
CAGAGGTTTTCACCGTCATCACCGAAACGCGCGAGGCAGCTGCGGTAAAGCTCATCAGCGTGGTCGTGAA
GCGATTCACAGATGTCTGCCTGTTCATCCGCGTCCAGCTCGTTGAGTTTCTCCAGAAGCGTTAATGTCTG
GCTTCTGATAAAGCGGGCCATGTTAAGGGCGGTTTTTTCCTGTTTGGTCACTTACCAATGCTTAATCAGT
GAGGCACCTATCTCAGCGATCTGTCTATTTCGTTCATCCATAGTTGCCTGACTCCCCGTCGTGTAGATAA
CTACGATGCGGGAGGGCTTACCATCTGGCCCCAGTGCTGCAATGATACCGCGAGACCCACGCTCACCGGC
TCCAGATTTATCAGCAATAAACCAGCCAGCCGGGAGGGCCGAGCGCAGAAGTGATCCTGCAACTTTATCC
GCCTCCATCCAGTCTATTAATTGTTGCCGGGAAGCTAGAGTAAGTAGTTCGCCAGTTAATAGTTTGCGCA
ACGTTGTTGCCATTGCTACAGGCATCGTGGTGTCACGCTCGTCGTTTGGTATGGCTTCATTCAGCTCCGG
TTCCCAACGATCAAGGCGAGTTACATGATCCCCCATGTTGTGCAAAAAAGCGGTTAGCTCCTTCGGTCCT
CCGATCGTTGCCAGAAGTAAGTTGGCCGCAGTGTTATCACTCATGGTTATGGCAGCACTGCATAATTCTC
TTACTGTCATGCCATCCGTGAGATGCTTTTCTGTGACTGGTGAGTACTCAACCAAGTCATTCTGAGAATA
GTGTATGCGGCGACCGAGTTGCTCTTGCCCGGCGTCAATACGGGATAATACCGCGCCACATAGCAGAACT
TTAAAAGTGCTCATCATTGGAAAACGTTCTTCGGGGCGTAAACTCTCAAGGATCTTACCGCTGTTGAGAT
CCAGTTCGATGTAACCCACTCGTGCACCCAACTGATCTTCAGCATCTTTTACTTTCACCAGCGTTTCTGG
GTGAGCAAAAACAGGAAGGCAAAATGCCGCAAAAAAGGGAATAAGGGCGACACGGAAATGTTGAATACTC
ATTTTAGCTTCCTTAGCTCCTGAAAATCTCGATAACTCAAAAAATACGCCCGGTAGTGATCTTATTTCAT
TATGGTGAAAGTTGGAACCTCTTACGTGCCGATCAAGTCAAAAGCCTCCGGTCGGAGGCTTTTGACTTTC
TGCTATGGAGGTCAGGTATGATTTAAATGGTCAGTTAGA
